Addgene plasmid #246455: mTurquoise2 pDRF1-GW
Purpose: Expresses mTq2 in budding yeast
Depositing lab: Bas Teusink. Depositing organization: Vrije Universiteit Amsterdam.
Backbone
  Vector backbone: pDRF1-GW
  Vector type: Yeast Expression
  Selectable markers: URA3
Growth in bacteria
  Bacterial resistance: Ampicillin, 100 μg/mL
  Growth temperature: 37°C
  Growth strain: DH5alpha
  Copy number: High Copy
Gene/Insert
  Gene/Insert name: mTurquoise2 (alt name: mTq2)
  Species: Synthetic
  Insert size (bp): 720
  Promoter: PMA1
  Cloning method: Restriction Enzyme; 5′ cloning site NheI (not destroyed); 3′ cloning site NotI (not destroyed)
  Sequencing primers: 5′ AACAATCGTTAATAATTAATTAATTGG
Terms and licenses: Academic/Nonprofit Terms; Industry Terms: Not Available to Industry
How to cite: mTurquoise2 pDRF1-GW was a gift from Bas Teusink (Addgene plasmid # 246455 ; http://n2t.net/addgene:246455 ; RRID:Addgene_246455)
