[The description below was written by a language model from this plasmid's Addgene catalogue record and pLannotate feature annotations shown in this document.]
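Description:
mTurquoise2 pDRF1-GW is a yeast expression plasmid built on the pDRF1-GW backbone for producing the cyan fluorescent protein mTurquoise2 (mTq2) in budding yeast. It is an E. coli–yeast shuttle vector. In bacteria it replicates from a high-copy ColE1/pUC-type origin and is selected through the β-lactamase (AmpR) gene with its own promoter. In Saccharomyces cerevisiae it is maintained episomally by the 2μ origin, which typically supports multicopy propagation, and is selected by complementing uracil auxotrophy with the URA3 marker, which can also be counterselected with 5-FOA. An f1 phage origin and remnants of lac/lacZα and pBluescript-type cloning sequences are also annotated, carried over from the parental backbones.

The payload is a roughly 720 bp synthetic mTurquoise2 open reading frame, an enhanced monomeric CFP variant annotated as mammalian codon-optimized. It was inserted by restriction cloning between NheI and NotI sites, both of which are retained. The coding sequence lies on the reverse strand, spans the numbering origin of the circular record, and is flanked by attB1 and attB2 Gateway recombination sites inherited from the Gateway-format backbone. The catalogue entry gives PMA1 as the promoter, a strong promoter from the yeast plasma membrane H+-ATPase gene. The automated feature table does not label it as such, although the region upstream of attB1 carries small predicted yeast ORF annotations. An ADH1 terminator, together with a fragment of the ADH1 coding region, lies downstream of the insert and terminates transcription. No fusion tags or targeting signals are recorded, so the plasmid appears to express free mTurquoise2, for which the record states no application beyond expression in budding yeast.
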