Features (pLannotate 1.2.2; 25 found; start..end, strand, type, name):
    369..393     -  protein_bind   attB1: mutant version of attB; recombination site for the Gateway® BP reaction BP Clonase™
    630..713     -  CDS            YG007_YEAST: Protein predicted: Swiss-Prot protein existence level 4. From Saccharomyces cerevisiae (strain ATCC 204508 / S288c) (Baker's yeast).
    818..834     +  promoter       ARG4 promoter (fragment): S. cerevisiae ARG4
    936..1190    +  CDS            BRP1 (fragment): BRP1_YEAST - Protein predicted: Swiss-Prot protein existence level 4. From Saccharomyces cerevisiae (strain ATCC 204508 / S288c) (Baker's yeast).
   1201..1629    +  rep_origin     f1 ori (sequence partly withheld): f1 bacteriophage origin of replication; arrow indicates direction of (+) strand synthesis
   1710..1726    -  protein_bind   lac operator: The lac repressor binds to the lac operator to inhibit transcription in E. coli. This inhibition can be relieved by adding lactose or isopropyl-β-D-thiogalactopyranoside (IPTG). lac repressor encoded by lacI
   1734..1764    -  promoter       lac promoter: promoter for the E. coli lac operon
   1779..1800    -  protein_bind   CAP binding site: CAP binding activates transcription in the presence of cAMP. E. coli catabolite activator protein
   1813..1905    -  CDS            lacI (fragment): lac repressor; lacI; The lac repressor binds to the lac operator to inhibit transcription in E. coli. This inhibition can be relieved by adding lactose or isopropyl-β-D-thiogalactopyranoside (IPTG).
   2088..2676    -  rep_origin     ori: high-copy-number ColE1/pMB1/pBR322/pUC origin of replication
   2847..3707    -  CDS            AmpR: β-lactamase; bla; confers resistance to ampicillin, carbenicillin, and related antibiotics
   3708..3812    -  promoter       AmpR promoter: bla
   3923..4138    +  promoter       URA3 promoter: S. cerevisiae URA3
   4139..4942    +  CDS            URA3: orotidine-5'-phosphate decarboxylase, required for uracil biosynthesis; S. cerevisiae URA3; yeast auxotrophic marker, counterselectable with 5-fluoroorotic acid (5-FOA)
   5032..5048    +  promoter       tet promoter (fragment): E. coli promoter for tetracycline efflux protein gene
   5053..6399    +  rep_origin     2μ ori: yeast 2μ plasmid origin of replication
   6553..6636    -  CDS            RAF1 (fragment): RAF_YEAST - Experimental evidence at transcript level: Swiss-Prot protein existence level 2. Antagonizes transcriptional repression of recombinase FLP by REP1-REP2. May play a role in plasmid partitioning. From Saccharomyces cerevisiae (strain ATCC 204508 / S288c) (Baker's yeast).
   6641..6692    +  misc_feature   bom (fragment): basis of mobility region from pBR322
   6698..6855    -  CDS            lacZα (fragment): LacZα fragment of β-galactosidase; lacZ fragment
   6863..7050    -  terminator     ADH1 terminator: S. cerevisiae ADH1; transcription terminator for the S. cerevisiae alcohol dehydrogenase 1 (ADH1) gene
   7054..7197    -  CDS            ADH1 (fragment): ADH1_YEAST - Also known as ADC1. Experimental evidence at protein level: Swiss-Prot protein existence level 1. This isozyme preferentially catalyzes the conversion of primary unbranched alcohols to their corresponding aldehydes. Also shows activity toward secondary alcohols. From Saccharomyces cerevisiae (strain ATCC 204508 / S288c) (Baker's yeast).
   7198..7216    +  promoter       T7 promoter: promoter for bacteriophage T7 RNA polymerase
   7225..7251    -  misc_feature   MCS (fragment): pBluescript multiple cloning site
   7279..7303    +  protein_bind   attB2: mutant version of attB; recombination site for the Gateway® BP reaction BP Clonase™
   7312..346     -  CDS            mTurquoise2 (across the origin): enhanced monomeric variant of CFP (Goedhart et al., 2012) mammalian codon-optimized
>Addgene plasmid #246455 | mTurquoise2 pDRF1-GW | addgene full sequence | sequence record 491306 | Addgene NGS Result
CGAACTTCACCTCGGCGCGGGTCTTGTAGTTGCCGTCGTCCTTGAAGAAGATGGTGCGCTCCTGGACGTA
GCCTTCGGGCATGGCGGACTTGAAGAAGTCGTGCTGCTTCATGTGGTCGGGGTAGCGGGCGAAGCACTGC
ACGCCCCAGGACAGGGTGGTCACGAGGGTGGGCCAGGGCACGGGCAGCTTGCCGGTGGTGCAGATGAACT
TCAGGGTCAGCTTGCCGTAGGTGGCATCGCCCTCGCCCTCGCCGGACACGCTGAACTTGTGGCCGTTTAC
GTCGCCGTCCAGCTCGACCAGGATGGGCACCACCCCGGTGAACAGCTCCTCGCCCTTGCTCACCATGGTG
GCGACCGGTAGCGCTAGCAGCCTGCTTTTTTGTACAAACTTGTGATGGCCGCGAATTCACTAGTCGAGGC
TGGGGTATATTTTTTTTCTTTCTTTTGAATGTGTGTATAAAAGAGAGAAAAAATGGTTATTTTCCAATTA
ATTAATTATTAACGATTGTTAAAGAAAAAATTTATCAACGAGGTTGATAGAAAAAAAAAGTTTTTGTAGA
TATAGAAGAAAAAAAGATTTTCACTATTGGTGTTATAGGAAAGAAAGAGAAAAAATTTAAGAGAAATTAG
ATGTTAGACGATAATGATAGGACATTTGAAAATAATACAATATTTGGCCTTTTTATATAATCGAAACTAA
TGGAGGGGAGCATAAGCGGTACCCACCATCGACCACGTTTCGTCACCGGTCATAATTGGAATAAACAAAA
CAAACAAACGAACTAAAGAGTGTGAGAGTAACAATTTCCACAGAGGTAAAAAAAAAAAAAAGGAAAACAG
AAACAAAAAAAGCTCATAGTTCTACTATAGCTTCTTCAGACTTTCTGTGAACGAGGGAAAAAGACAACAA
AAAAGCAATGGATAAACGGTCTCGATCGAGGCCTGGAAGTGCCGCATTAGGAAATACAGATGCAATGCGC
GCGAGTTTACGAAATTCTCGCAGGAGTTTCTCCGGCCATGTGCGGCTGGTTCTACGTCTCGTGTATGGGT
TTATTTCTGCGGTAATTATCGCCGGATCTCCGCTTCGAGACCGGGTTTGTTTTCAAATTACCGGAAAAGG
TCAGGCAAAACAGAGTGATGTATGGGTGATCCCAGCAATGCCTGTTTATGTTTCTCCGTTTCAGGAAGCT
TGGCGAATGG
[124 nt withheld, positions 1201-1324]
C
[91 nt withheld, positions 1326-1416]
A
[49 nt withheld, positions 1418-1466]
CCTTTGACGTTGGAGTCCACGTTCTTT
[37 nt withheld, positions 1494-1530]
ACCCTATCTCGGTCTATTCTTTTGATTTATAAGGGATTTTGCCGATTTCGGCCTATTGGTTAAAAAATGA
GCTGATTTAACAAAAATTTAACGCGAATTTTAACAAAATATTAACGCTTACAATTTCCTGATGCGGTAAG
CTTGGCGTAATCATGGTCATAGCTGTTTCCTGTGTGAAATTGTTATCCGCTCACAATTCCACACAACATA
CGAGCCGGAAGCATAAAGTGTAAAGCCTGGGGTGCCTAATGAGTGAGCTAACTCACATTAATTGCGTTGC
GCTCACTGCCCGCTTTCCAGTCGGGAAACCTGTCGTGCCAGCTGCATTAATGAATCGGCCAACGCGCGGG
GAGAGGCGGTTTGCGTATTGGGCGCTCTTCCGCTTCCTCGCTCACTGACTCGCTGCGCTCGGTCGTTCGG
CTGCGGCGAGCGGTATCAGCTCACTCAAAGGCGGTAATACGGTTATCCACAGAATCAGGGGATAACGCAG
GAAAGAACATGTGAGCAAAAGGCCAGCAAAAGGCCAGGAACCGTAAAAAGGCCGCGTTGCTGGCGTTTTT
CCATAGGCTCCGCCCCCCTGACGAGCATCACAAAAATCGACGCTCAAGTCAGAGGTGGCGAAACCCGACA
GGACTATAAAGATACCAGGCGTTTCCCCCTGGAAGCTCCCTCGTGCGCTCTCCTGTTCCGACCCTGCCGC
TTACCGGATACCTGTCCGCCTTTCTCCCTTCGGGAAGCGTGGCGCTTTCTCATAGCTCACGCTGTAGGTA
TCTCAGTTCGGTGTAGGTCGTTCGCTCCAAGCTGGGCTGTGTGCACGAACCCCCCGTTCAGCCCGACCGC
TGCGCCTTATCCGGTAACTATCGTCTTGAGTCCAACCCGGTAAGACACGACTTATCGCCACTGGCAGCAG
CCACTGGTAACAGGATTAGCAGAGCGAGGTATGTAGGCGGTGCTACAGAGTTCTTGAAGTGGTGGCCTAA
CTACGGCTACACTAGAAGAACAGTATTTGGTATCTGCGCTCTGCTGAAGCCAGTTACCTTCGGAAAAAGA
GTTGGTAGCTCTTGATCCGGCAAACAAACCACCGCTGGTAGCGGTGGTTTTTTTGTTTGCAAGCAGCAGA
TTACGCGCAGAAAAAAAGGATCTCAAGAAGATCCTTTGATCTTTTCTACGGGGTCTGACGCTCAGTGGAA
CGAAAACTCACGTTAAGGGATTTTGGTCATGAGATTATCAAAAAGGATCTTCACCTAGATCCTTTTAAAT
TAAAAATGAAGTTTTAAATCAATCTAAAGTATATATGAGTAAACTTGGTCTGACAGTTACCAATGCTTAA
TCAGTGAGGCACCTATCTCAGCGATCTGTCTATTTCGTTCATCCATAGTTGCCTGACTCCCCGTCGTGTA
GATAACTACGATACGGGAGGGCTTACCATCTGGCCCCAGTGCTGCAATGATACCGCGAGACCCACGCTCA
CCGGCTCCAGATTTATCAGCAATAAACCAGCCAGCCGGAAGGGCCGAGCGCAGAAGTGGTCCTGCAACTT
TATCCGCCTCCATCCAGTCTATTAATTGTTGCCGGGAAGCTAGAGTAAGTAGTTCGCCAGTTAATAGTTT
GCGCAACGTTGTTGCCATTGCTACAGGCATCGTGGTGTCACGCTCGTCGTTTGGTATGGCTTCATTCAGC
TCCGGTTCCCAACGATCAAGGCGAGTTACATGATCCCCCATGTTGTGCAAAAAAGCGGTTAGCTCCTTCG
GTCCTCCGATCGTTGTCAGAAGTAAGTTGGCCGCAGTGTTATCACTCATGGTTATGGCAGCACTGCATAA
TTCTCTTACTGTCATGCCATCCGTAAGATGCTTTTCTGTGACTGGTGAGTACTCAACCAAGTCATTCTGA
GAATAGTGTATGCGGCGACCGAGTTGCTCTTGCCCGGCGTCAATACGGGATAATACCGCGCCACATAGCA
GAACTTTAAAAGTGCTCATCATTGGAAAACGTTCTTCGGGGCGAAAACTCTCAAGGATCTTACCGCTGTT
GAGATCCAGTTCGATGTAACCCACTCGTGCACCCAACTGATCTTCAGCATCTTTTACTTTCACCAGCGTT
TCTGGGTGAGCAAAAACAGGAAGGCAAAATGCCGCAAAAAAGGGAATAAGGGCGACACGGAAATGTTGAA
TACTCATACTCTTCCTTTTTCAATATTATTGAAGCATTTATCAGGGTTATTGTCTCATGAGCGGATACAT
ATTTGAATGTATTTAGAAAAATAAACAAATAGGGGTTCCGCGCACATTTCCCCGAAAAGTGCCACCTGAC
GTCTAAGAAACCATTATTATCATGACATTAACCTATAAAAATAGGCGTATCACGAGGCCCTTTCGTCTTC
AAGAATTAGCTTTTCAATTCATCATTTTTTTTTTATTCTTTTTTTTGATTTCGGTTTCCTTGAAATTTTT
TTGATTCGGTAATCTCCGAACAGAAGGAAGAACGAAGGAAGGAGCACAGACTTAGATTGGTATATATACG
CATATGTAGTGTTGAAGAAACATGAAATTGCCCAGTATTCTTAACCCAACTGCACAGAACAAAAACATGC
AGGAAACGAAGATAAATCATGTCGAAAGCTACATATAAGGAACGTGCTGCTACTCATCCTAGTCCTGTTG
CTGCCAAGCTATTTAATATCATGCACGAAAAGCAAACAAACTTGTGTGCTTCATTGGATGTTCGTACCAC
CAAGGAATTACTGGAGTTAGTTGAAGCATTAGGTCCCAAAATTTGTTTACTAAAAACACATGTGGATATC
TTGACTGATTTTTCCATGGAGGGCACAGTTAAGCCGCTAAAGGCATTATCCGCCAAGTACAATTTTTTAC
TCTTCGAAGACAGAAAATTTGCTGACATTGGTAATACAGTCAAATTGCAGTACTCTGCGGGTGTATACAG
AATAGCAGAATGGGCAGACATTACGAATGCACACGGTGTGGTGGGCCCAGGTATTGTTAGCGGTTTGAAG
CAGGCGGCAGAAGAAGTAACAAAGGAACCTAGAGGCCTTTTGATGTTAGCAGAATTGTCATGCAAGGGCT
CCCTATCTACTGGAGAATATACTAAGGGTACTGTTGACATTGCGAAGAGCGACAAAGATTTTGTTATCGG
CTTTATTGCTCAAAGAGACATGGGTGGAAGAGATGAAGGTTACGATTGGTTGATTATGACACCCGGTGTG
GGTTTAGATGACAAGGGAGACGCATTGGGTCAACAGTATAGAACCGTGGATGATGTGGTCTCTACAGGAT
CTGACATTATTATTGTTGGAAGAGGACTATTTGCAAAGGGAAGGGATGCTAAGGTAGAGGGTGAACGTTA
CAGAAAAGCAGGCTGGGAAGCATATTTGAGAAGATGCGGCCAGCAAAACTAAAAAACTGTATTATAAGTA
AATGCATGTATACTAAACTCACAAATTAGAGCTTCAATTTAATTATATCAGTTATTACCCAATTCTCATG
TTTGACAGCTTATCATCGGATCGATCCAATATCAAAGGAAATGATAGCATTGAAGGATGAGACTAATCCA
ATTGAGGAGTGGCAGCATATAGAACAGCTAAAGGGTAGTGCTGAAGGAAGCATACGATACCCCGCATGGA
ATGGGATAATATCACAGGAGGTACTAGACTACCTTTCATCCTACATAAATAGACGCATATAAGTACGCAT
TTAAGCATAAACACGCACTATGCCGTTCTTCTCATGTATATATATATACAGGCAACACGCAGATATAGGT
GCGACGTGAACAGTGAGCTGTATGTGCGCAGCTCGCGTTGCATTTTCGGAAGCGCTCGTTTTCGGAAACG
CTTTGAAGTTCCTATTCCGAAGTTCCTATTCTCTAGCTAGAAAGTATAGGAACTTCAGAGCGCTTTTGAA
AACCAAAAGCGCTCTGAAGACGCACTTTCAAAAAACCAAAAACGCACCGGACTGTAACGAGCTACTAAAA
TATTGCGAATACCGCTTCCACAAACATTGCTCAAAAGTATCTCTTTGCTATATATCTCTGTGCTATATCC
CTATATAACCTACCCATCCACCTTTCGCTCCTTGAACTTGCATCTAAACTCGACCTCTACATTTTTTATG
TTTATCTCTAGTATTACTCTTTAGACAAAAAAATTGTAGTAAGAACTATTCATAGAGTGAATCGAAAACA
ATACGAAAATGTAAACATTTCCTATACGTAGTATATAGAGACAAAATAGAAGAAACCGTTCATAATTTTC
TGACCAATGAAGAATCATCAACGCTATCACTTTCTGTTCACAAAGTATGCGCAATCCACATCGGTATAGA
ATATAATCGGGGATGCCTTTATCTTGAAAAAATGCACCCGCAGCTTCGCTAGTAATCAGTAAACGCGGGA
AGTGGAGTCAGGCTTTTTTTATGGAAGAGAAAATAGACACCAAAGTAGCCTTCTTCTAACCTTAACGGAC
CTACAGTGCAAAAAGTTATCAAGAGACTGCATTATAGAGCGCACAAAGGAGAAAAAAAGTAATCTAAGAT
GCTTTGTTAGAAAAATAGCGCTCTCGGGATGCATTTTTGTAGAACAAAAAAGAAGTATAGATTCTTTGTT
GGTAAAATAGCGCTCTCGCGTTGCATTTCTGTTCTGTAAAAATGCAGCTCAGATTCTTTGTTTGAAAAAT
TAGCGCTCTCGCGTTGCATTTTTGTTTTACAAAAATGAAGCACAGATTCTTCGTTGGTAAAATAGCGCTT
TCGCGTTGCATTTCTGTTCTGTAAAAATGCAGCTCAGATTCTTTGTTTGAAAAATTAGCGCTCTCGCGTT
GCATTTTTGTTCTACAAAATGAAGCACAGATGCTTCGTTAACAAAGATATGCTATTGAAGTGCAAGATGG
AAACGCAGAAAATGAACCGGGGATGCGACGTGCAAGATTACCTATGCAATAGATGCAATAGTTTCTCCAG
GAACCGAAATACATACATTGTCTTCCGTAAAGCGCTAGACTATATATTATTATACAGGTTCAAATATACT
ATCTGTTTCAGGGAAAACTCCCAGGTTCGGATGTTCAAAATTCAATGATGGGTAACAAGTACGATCCGAT
TATGCGGTGTGAAATACCGCACAGATGCGTAAGGAGAAAATACCGCATCAGGCGCCATTCGCCATTCAGG
CTGCGCAACTGTTGGGAAGGGCGATCGGTGCGGGCCTCTTCGCTATTACGCCAGCTGGCGAAAGGGGGAT
GTGCTGCAAGGCGATTAAGTTGGGTAACGCCAGGGTTTTCCCAGTCACGACGTTGTAAAACGACGGCCAG
TGAATTGGCATGCCGGTAGAGGTGTGGTCAATAAGAGCGACCTCATGCTATACCTGAGAAAGCAACCTGA
CCTACAGGAAAGAGTTACTCAAGAATAAGAATTTTCGTTTTAAAACCTAAGAGTCACTTTAAAATTTGTA
TACACTTATTTTTTTTATAACTTATTTAATAATAAAAATCATAAATCATAAGAAATTCGCTTATTTAGAA
GTGTCAACAACGTATCTACCAACGATTTGACCCTTTTCCATCTTTTCGTAAATTTCTGGCAAGGTAGACA
AGCCGACAACCTTGATTGGAGACTTGACCAAACCTCTGGCGAAGAAGTCCAAAGCTGGATCCGCGCGTAA
TACGACTCACTATAGGGCGAATTGGGTACCGGGCCCCCCCTCGAGGTCGACCTGCAGCGGCCATCATGAA
TTAACTACACCACTTTGTACAAGAAAGCTGGGTGCGGCCGCTTACTTGTACAGCTCGTCCATGCCGAGAG
TGATCCCGGCGGCGGTCACGAACTCCAGCAGGACCATGTGATCGCGCTTCTCGTTGGGGTCTTTGCTCAG
CTTGGACTGGGTGCTCAGGTAGTGGTTGTCGGGCAGCAGCACGGGGCCGTCGCCGATGGGGGTGTTCTGC
TGGTAGTGGTCGGCGAGCTGCACGCCGCCGTCCTCGATGTTGTGGCGGATCTTGAAGTTGGCCTTGATGC
CGTTCTTCTGCTTGTCGGCGGTGATATAGACGTTGTCGCTAAAGTAGTTGTACTCCAGCTTGTGCCCCAG
GATGTTGCCGTCCTCCTTGAAGTCGATGCCCTTCAGCTCGATGCGGTTCACCAGGGTGTCGCCCT
