>Addgene plasmid #246455 | mTurquoise2 pDRF1-GW | depositor partial sequence | sequence record 484592 | mTurquoise2 pDRF1-GW sequence 1231 bps
GTTAGCATTTTTTTCTCTCTTTTATACACACATTCAAAAGAAAGAAAAAAAATATACCCCAGCCTCGACT
AGTGAATTCGCGGCCATCACAAGTTTGTACAAAAAAGCAGGCTGCTAGCGCTACCGGTCGCCACCATGGT
GAGCAAGGGCGAGGAGCTGTTCACCGGGGTGGTGCCCATCCTGGTCGAGCTGGACGGCGACGTAAACGGC
CACAAGTTCAGCGTGTCCGGCGAGGGCGAGGGCGATGCCACCTACGGCAAGCTGACCCTGAAGTTCATCT
GCACCACCGGCAAGCTGCCCGTGCCCTGGCCCACCCTCGTGACCACCCTGTCCTGGGGCGTGCAGTGCTT
CGCCCGCTACCCCGACCACATGAAGCAGCACGACTTCTTCAAGTCCGCCATGCCCGAAGGCTACGTCCAG
GAGCGCACCATCTTCTTCAAGGACGACGGCAACTACAAGACCCGCGCCGAGGTGAAGTTCGAGGGCGACA
CCCTGGTGAACCGCATCGAGCTGAAGGGCATCGACTTCAAGGAGGACGGCAACATCCTGGGGCACAAGCT
GGAGTACAACTACTTTAGCGACAACGTCTATATCACCGCCGACAAGCAGAAGAACGGCATCAAGGCCAAC
TTCAAGATCCGCCACAACATCGAGGACGGCGGCGTGCAGCTCGCCGACCACTACCAGCAGAACACCCCCA
TCGGCGACGGCCCCGTGCTGCTGCCCGACAACCACTACCTGAGCACCCAGTCCAAGCTGAGCAAAGACCC
CAACGAGAAGCGCGATCACATGGTCCTGCTGGAGTTCGTGACCGCCGCCGGGATCACTCTCGGCATGGAC
GAGCTGTACAAGTAAGCGGCCGCACCCAGCTTTCTTGTACAAAGTGGTGTAGTTAATTCATGATGGCCGC
TGCAGGTCGACCTCGAGGGGGGGCCCGGTACCCAATTCGCCCTATAGTGAGTCGTATTACGCGCGGATCC
AGCTTTGGACTTCTTCGCAGAGGTTTGGTCAGTCTCATCAGTGTCGGCTGTCTACCTGCAGAATTTACGA
AAGATGGAAGGTCAATCGTGTAGATACGTGTGACACTTCTAATAAGCGATTCTATGATTATGATTTTATA
TTAAATAAGTTAAAAAAAAATAGCGTTATACAAAGTTAGGTGAACTCTAAGCTTTAACGAATTCTATCTG
GAACGTTCTGAGTCAGGTCTCTCCGGTAGCCTGAGGGCCCC
